Addgene plasmid #57845: mKO-Keratin-17
Purpose: Note- This plasmid contains Keratin 18. Localization: Cytokeratin, Excitation: 548, Emission: 561
Depositing lab: Michael Davidson. Depositing organization: Florida State University, Tallahassee.
Backbone
  Vector backbone: mKO
  Backbone size w/o insert (bp): 4750
  Vector type: Mammalian Expression
  Selectable markers: Neomycin (select with G418)
Growth in bacteria
  Bacterial resistance: Kanamycin, 50 μg/mL
  Growth temperature: 37°C
  Growth strain: DH5alpha
  Copy number: High Copy
Gene/Insert
  Gene/Insert name: Keratin (alt name: NM_199187.1)
  Species: H. sapiens (human)
  Mutation: V282L
  Entrez Gene: KRT18 (a.k.a. CK-18, CYK18, K18)
  Promoter: CMV
  Tag / fusion protein: mKO
  Cloning method: Unknown
  Sequencing primers: 5′ CMV-F; 3′ SV40pA-R
Terms and licenses: Academic/Nonprofit Terms; Industry Terms: Not Available to Industry
Depositor comments: . Excitation = 548; Emission = 561
How to cite: mKO-Keratin-17 was a gift from Michael Davidson (Addgene plasmid # 57845 ; http://n2t.net/addgene:57845 ; RRID:Addgene_57845)
