[The description below was written by a language model from this plasmid's Addgene catalogue record.]
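Description:
mKO-Keratin-17 is a mammalian expression plasmid that produces a fluorescent fusion of a human keratin with the orange fluorescent protein mKO (monomeric Kusabira Orange). Despite its name, the record explicitly notes that the insert is keratin 18 (KRT18, also known as CK-18 or K18), not keratin 17. The "17" may refer to something other than the keratin type, such as a linker length, but the record does not explain it. The keratin coding sequence carries a V282L substitution relative to the reference transcript. Expression is driven by the CMV promoter, a strong constitutive promoter in most mammalian cell lines, and the listed 3′ sequencing primer implies an SV40 polyadenylation signal downstream of the fusion. The record does not state whether mKO sits at the N- or C-terminus of the keratin, and no feature table is available to confirm the arrangement or other backbone elements.

The vector is built on an mKO backbone of about 4.75 kb without the insert. It is maintained as a high-copy plasmid in E. coli under kanamycin selection, and it carries a neomycin resistance marker so that stably transfected mammalian cells can be selected with G418. The origin of replication is not specified.

The construct is intended as a localization marker for the cytokeratin intermediate filament network. When expressed, the tagged keratin 18 is expected to incorporate into keratin filaments, allowing them to be visualised by fluorescence microscopy in live or fixed cells. The fluorophore has an excitation maximum of 548 nm and an emission maximum of 561 nm, which makes it suitable for orange-channel imaging alongside green or far-red probes.
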