>Addgene plasmid #57845 | mKO-Keratin-17 | depositor partial sequence | sequence record 88996 | insert sequence
GTCAGATCCGCTAGCACCATGAGCTTCACCACTCGCTCCACCTTCTCCACCAACTACCGGTCCCTGGGCT
CTGTCCAGGCGCCCAGCTACGGCGCCCGGCCGGTCAGCAGCGCGGCCAGCGTCTATGCAGGCGCTGGGGG
CTCTGGTTCCCGGATCTCCGTGTCCCGCTCCACCAGCTTCAGGGGCGGCATGGGGTCCGGGGGCCTGGCC
ACCGGGATAGCCGGGGGTCTGGCAGGAATGGGAGGCATCCAGAACGAGAAGGAGACCATGCAAAGCCTGA
ACGACCGCCTGGCCTCTTACCTGGACAGAGTGAGGAGCCTGGAGACCGAGAACCGGAGGCTGGAGAGCAA
AATCCGGGAGCACTTGGAGAAGAAGGGACCCCAGGTCAGAGACTGGAGCCATTACTTCAAGATCATCGAG
GACCTGAGGGCTCAGATCTTCGCAAATACTGTGGACAATGCCCGCATCGTTCTGCAGATTGACAATGCCC
GTCTTGCTGCTGATGACTTTAGAGTCAAGTATGAGACAGAGCTGGCCATGCGCCAGTCTGTGGAGAACGA
CATCCATGGGCTCCGCAAGGTCATTGATGACACCAATATCACACGACTGCAGCTGGAGACAGAGATCGAG
GCTCTCAAGGAGGAGCTGCTCTTCATGAAGAAGAACCACGAAGAGGAAGTAAAAGGCCTACAAGCCCAGA
TTGCCAGCTCTGGGTTGACCGTGGAGGTAGATGCCCCCAAATCTCAGGACCTCGCCAAGATCATGGCAGA
CATCCGGGCCCAATATGACGAGCTGGCTCGGAAGAACCGAGAGGAGCTAGACAAGTACTGGTCTCAGCAG
ATTGAGGAGAGCACCACAGTGCTCACCACACAGTCTGCTGAGGTTGGAGCTGCTGAGACGACGCTCACAG
AGCTGAGACGTACAGTCCAGTCCTTGGAGATCGACCTGGACTCCATGAGAAATCTGAAGGCCAGCTTGGA
GAACAGCCTGAGGGAGGTGGAGGCCCGCTACGCCCTACAGATGGAGCAGCTCAACGGGATCCTGCTGCAC
CTTGAGTCAGAGCTGGCACAGACCCGGGCAGAGGGACAGCGCCAGGCCCAGGAGTATGAGGCCCTGCTGA
ACATCAAGGTCAAGCTGGAGGCTGAGATCGCCACCTACCGCCGCCTGCTGGAAGATGGCGAGGACTTTAA
TCTTGGTGATGCCTTGGACAGCAGCAACTCCATGCAAACCATCCAAAAGACCACCACCCGCCGGATAGTG
GATGGCAAAGTGGTGTCTGAGACCAATGACACCAAAGTTCTGAGGCATCGAATTCTGCAGTCGACGGTAC
CGCGGGCCCGGGATCCACCGGTCGCCACCATGGTGAGTGTGATTAAACCAGAGATGAAGATGAGGTACTA
CATGGACGGCTCCGTCAATGGGCATGAGTTCACAATTGAAGGTGAAGGCACAGGCAGACCTTACGAGGGA
CATCAAGAGATGACACTACGCGTCACAATGGCCAAGGGCGGGCCAATGCCTTTCGCGTTTGACTTAGTGT
CACACGTGTTCTGTTACGGCCACAGACCTTTTACTAAATATCCAGAAGAGATACCAGACTATTTCAAACA
AGCATTTCCTGAAGGCCTGTCATGGGAAAGGTCGTTGGAGTTCGAAGATGGTGGGTCCGCTTCAGTCAGT
GCGCATATAAGCCTTAGAGGAAACACCTTCTACCACAAATCCAAATTTACTGGGGTTAACTTTCCTGCCG
ATGGTCCTATCATGCAAAACCAAAGTGTTGATTGGGAGCCATCAACCGAGAAAATTACTGCCAGCGACGG
AGTTCTGAAGGGTGATGTTACGATGTACCTAAAACTTGAAGGAGGCGGCAATCACAAATGCCAATTCAAG
ACTACTTACAAGGCGGCAAAAAAGATTCTTAAAATGCCAGGAAGCCATTACATCAGCCATCGCCTCGTCA
GGAAAACCGAAGGCAACATTACTGAGCTGGTAGAAGATGCAGTAGCTCATTCCTAAGCGGCCGCGACTCT
AGATCATAATCAGCCATACCACATT
